>Addgene plasmid #141820 | TFORF1361 | addgene full sequence | sequence record 415038 | Addgene NGS Result
TTAATGTAGTCTTATGCAATACTCTTGTAGTCTTGCAACATGGTAACGATGAGTTAGCAACATGCCTTAC
AAGGAGAGAAAAAGCACCGTGCATGCCGATTGGTGGAAGTAAGGTGGTACGATCGTGCCTTATTAGGAAG
GCAACAGACGGGTCTGACATGGATTGGACGAACCACTGAATTGCCGCATTGCAGAGATATTGTATTTAAG
TGCCTAGCTCGATACATAAACGGGTCTCTCTGGTTAGACCAGATCTGAGCCTGGGAGCTCTCTGGCTAAC
TAGGGAACCCACTGCTTAAGCCTCAATAAAGCTTGCCTTGAGTGCTTCAAGTAGTGTGTGCCCGTCTGTT
GTGTGACTCTGGTAACTAGAGATCCCTCAGACCCTTTTAGTCAGTGTGGAAAATCTCTAGCAGTGGCGCC
CGAACAGGGACTTGAAAGCGAAAGGGAAACCAGAGGAGCTCTCTCGACGCAGGACTCGGCTTGCTGAAGC
GCGCACGGCAAGAGGCGAGGGGCGGCGACTGGTGAGTACGCCAAAAATTTTGACTAGCGGAGGCTAGAAG
GAGAGAGATGGGTGCGAGAGCGTCAGTATTAAGCGGGGGAGAATTAGATCGCGATGGGAAAAAATTCGGT
TAAGGCCAGGGGGAAAGAAAAAATATAAATTAAAACATATAGTATGGGCAAGCAGGGAGCTAGAACGATT
CGCAGTTAATCCTGGCCTGTTAGAAACATCAGAAGGCTGTAGACAAATACTGGGACAGCTACAACCATCC
CTTCAGACAGGATCAGAAGAACTTAGATCATTATATAATACAGTAGCAACCCTCTATTGTGTGCATCAAA
GGATAGAGATAAAAGACACCAAGGAAGCTTTAGACAAGATAGAGGAAGAGCAAAACAAAAGTAAGACCAC
CGCACAGCAAGCGGCCGCTGATCTTCAGACCTGGAGGAGGAGATATGAGGGACAATTGGAGAAGTGAATT
ATATAAATATAAAGTAGTAAAAATTGAACCATTAGGAGTAGCACCCACCAAGGCAAAGAGAAGAGTGGTG
CAGAGAGAAAAAAGAGCAGTGGGAATAGGAGCTTTGTTCCTTGGGTTCTTGGGAGCAGCAGGAAGCACTA
TGGGCGCAGCGTCAATGACGCTGACGGTACAGGCCAGACAATTATTGTCTGGTATAGTGCAGCAGCAGAA
CAATTTGCTGAGGGCTATTGAGGCGCAACAGCATCTGTTGCAACTCACAGTCTGGGGCATCAAGCAGCTC
CAGGCAAGAATCCTGGCTGTGGAAAGATACCTAAAGGATCAACAGCTCCTGGGGATTTGGGGTTGCTCTG
GAAAACTCATTTGCACCACTGCTGTGCCTTGGAATGCTAGTTGGAGTAATAAATCTCTGGAACAGATTTG
GAATCACACGACCTGGATGGAGTGGGACAGAGAAATTAACAATTACACAAGCTTAATACACTCCTTAATT
GAAGAATCGCAAAACCAGCAAGAAAAGAATGAACAAGAATTATTGGAATTAGATAAATGGGCAAGTTTGT
GGAATTGGTTTAACATAACAAATTGGCTGTGGTATATAAAATTATTCATAATGATAGTAGGAGGCTTGGT
AGGTTTAAGAATAGTTTTTGCTGTACTTTCTATAGTGAATAGAGTTAGGCAGGGATATTCACCATTATCG
TTTCAGACCCACCTCCCAACCCCGAGGGGACCCATGCATTGCATCTCAATTAGTCAGCAACCAGGTGTGG
AAAGTCCCCAGGCTCCCCAGCAGGCAGAAGTATGCAAAGCATGCGTCTCAATTAGTCAGCAACCATAGTC
CCGCCCCTAACTCCGCCCATCCCGCCCCTAACTCCGCCCAGTTCCGCCCATTCTCCGCCCCATGGCTGAC
TAATTTTTTTTATTTATGCAGAGGCCGAGGCCGCCTCGGCCTCTGAGCTATTCCAGAAGTAGTGAGGAGG
CTTTTTTGGAGGCCTAGGCTTTTGCAAAAAGCTTTCTAGAGGTACCACCGGAGCTTACCATGACCGAGTA
CAAGCCCACGGTGCGCCTCGCCACCCGCGACGACGTCCCCAGGGCCGTACGCACCCTCGCCGCCGCGTTC
GCCGACTACCCCGCCACGCGCCACACCGTCGATCCGGACCGCCACATCGAGCGGGTCACCGAGCTGCAAG
AACTCTTCCTCACGCGCGTCGGGCTCGACATCGGCAAGGTGTGGGTCGCGGACGACGGCGCCGCCGTGGC
GGTCTGGACCACGCCGGAGAGCGTCGAAGCGGGGGCGGTGTTCGCCGAGATCGGCCCGCGCATGGCCGAG
TTGAGCGGTTCCCGGCTGGCCGCGCAGCAACAGATGGAAGGCCTCCTGGCGCCGCACCGGCCCAAGGAGC
CCGCGTGGTTCCTGGCCACCGTCGGCGTCTCGCCCGACCACCAGGGCAAGGGTCTGGGCAGCGCCGTCGT
GCTCCCCGGAGTGGAGGCGGCCGAGCGCGCCGGGGTGCCCGCCTTCCTGGAGACCTCCGCGCCCCGCAAC
CTCCCCTTCTACGAGCGGCTCGGCTTCACCGTCACCGCCGACGTCGAGGTGCCCGAAGGACCGCGCACCT
GGTGCATGACCCGCAAGCCCGGTGCCAGTTAACGAATTCTAGATCTTGAGACAAATGGCAGTATTCATCC
ACAATTTTAAAAGAAAAGGGGGGATTGGGGGGTACAGTGCAGGGGAAAGAATAGTAGACATAATAGCAAC
AGACATACAAACTAAAGAATTACAAAAACAAATTACAAAAATTCAAAATTTTCGGGTTTATTACAGGGAC
AGCAGAGATCCACTTTGGCGCCGGCTCGAGGCCTGCAGGTGCAAAGATGGATAAAGTTTTAAACAGAGAG
GAATCTTTGCAGCTAATGGACCTTCTAGGTCTTGAAAGGAGTGGGAATTGGCTCCGGTGCCCGTCAGTGG
GCAGAGCGCACATCGCCCACAGTCCCCGAGAAGTTGGGGGGAGGGGTCGGCAATTGAACCGGTGCCTAGA
GAAGGTGGCGCGGGGTAAACTGGGAAAGTGATGTCGTGTACTGGCTCCGCCTTTTTCCCGAGGGTGGGGG
AGAACCGTATATAAGTGCAGTAGTCGCCGTGAACGTTCTTTTTCGCAACGGGTTTGCCGCCAGAACACAG
GTAAGTGCCGTGTGTGGTTCCCGCGGGCCTGGCCTCTTTACGGGTTATGGCCCTTGCGTGCCTTGAATTA
CTTCCACCTGGCTGCAGTACGTGATTCTTGATCCCGAGCTTCGGGTTGGAAGTGGGTGGGAGAGTTCGAG
GCCTTGCGCTTAAGGAGCCCCTTCGCCTCGTGCTTGAGTTGAGGCCTGGCCTGGGCGCTGGGGCCGCCGC
GTGCGAATCTGGTGGCACCTTCGCGCCTGTCTCGCTGCTTTCGATAAGTCTCTAGCCATTTAAAATTTTT
GATGACCTGCTGCGACGCTTTTTTTCTGGCAAGATAGTCTTGTAAATGCGGGCCAAGATCTGCACACTGG
TATTTCGGTTTTTGGGGCCGCGGGCGGCGACGGGGCCCGTGCGTCCCAGCGCACATGTTCGGCGAGGCGG
GGCCTGCGAGCGCGGCCACCGAGAATCGGACGGGGGTAGTCTCAAGCTGGCCGGCCTGCTCTGGTGCCTG
GCCTCGCGCCGCCGTGTATCGCCCCGCCCTGGGCGGCAAGGCTGGCCCGGTCGGCACCAGTTGCGTGAGC
GGAAAGATGGCCGCTTCCCGGCCCTGCTGCAGGGAGCTCAAAATGGAGGACGCGGCGCTCGGGAGAGCGG
GCGGGTGAGTCACCCACACAAAGGAAAAGGGCCTTTCCGTCCTCAGCCGTCGCTTCATGTGACTCCACGG
AGTACCGGGCGCCGTCCAGGCACCTCGATTAGTTCTCGAGCTTTTGGAGTACGTCGTCTTTAGGTTGGGG
GGAGGGGTTTTATGCGATGGAGTTTCCCCACACTGAGTGGGTGGAGACTGAAGTTAGGCCAGCTTGGCAC
TTGATGTAATTCTCCTTGGAATTTGCCCTTTTTGAGTTTGGATCTTGGTTCATTCTCAAGCCTCAGACAG
TGGTTCAAAGTTTTTTTCTTCCATTTCAGGTGTCGTGAGGCTAGCACCGCCACCATGGCAGGTGGGGGCG
GCGACCTGAGCACCAGGAGGCTGAATGAATGTATTTCACCAGTAGCAAATGAGATGAACCATCTTCCTGC
ACACAGCCACGATTTGCAAAGGATGTTCACGGAAGACCAGGGTGTAGATGACAGGCTGCTCTATGACATT
GTATTCAAGCACTTCAAAAGAAATAAGGTGGAGATTTCAAATGCAATAAAAAAGACATTTCCATTCCTCG
AGGGCCTCCGTGATCGTGATCTCATCACAAATAAAATGTTTGAAGATTCTCAAGATTCTTGTAGAAACCT
GGTCCCTGTACAGAGAGTGGTGTACAATGTTCTTAGTGAACTGGAGAAGACATTTAACCTGCCAGTTCTG
GAAGCACTGTTCAGCGATGTCAACATGCAGGAATACCCCGATTTAATTCACATTTATAAAGGCTTTGAAA
ATGTAATCCATGACAAATTGCCTCTCCAAGAAAGTGAAGAAGAAGAGAGGGAGGAGAGGTCTGGCCTCCA
ACTAAGTCTTGAACAAGGAACTGGTGAAAACTCTTTTCGAAGCCTGACTTGGCCACCTTCGGGTTCCCCA
TCTCATGCTGGTACAACCCCACCTGAAAATGGACTCTCAGAGCACCCCTGTGAAACAGAACAGATAAATG
CAAAGAGAAAAGATACAACCAGTGACAAAGATGATTCGCTAGGAAGCCAACAAACAAATGAACAATGTGC
TCAAAAGGCTGAGCCAACAGAGTCCTGCGAACAAATTGCTGTCCAAGTGAATAATGGGGATGCTGGAAGG
GAGATGCCCTGCCCGTTGCCCTGTGATGAAGAAAGCCCAGAGGCAGAGCTACACAACCATGGAATCCAAA
TTAATTCCTGTTCTGTGCGACTGGTGGATATAAAAAAGGAAAAGCCATTTTCTAATTCAAAAGTTGAGTG
CCAAGCCCAAGCAAGAACTCATCATAACCAGGCATCTGACATAATAGTCATCAGCAGTGAGGACTCTGAA
GGATCCACTGACGTTGATGAGCCCTTAGAAGTCTTCATCTCAGCACCGAGAAGTGAGCCTGTGATCAATA
ATGACAACCCTTTAGAATCAAATGATGAAAAGGAGGGCCAAGAAGCCACTTGCTCACGACCCCAGATTGT
ACCAGAGCCCATGGATTTCAGAAAATTATCTACATTCAGAGAAAGTTTTAAGAAAAGAGTGATAGGACAA
GACCACGACTTTTCAGAATCCAGTGAGGAGGAGGCGCCCGCAGAAGCCTCGAGCGGGGCACTGAGAAGCA
AGCATGGTGAGAAGGCTCCTATGACTTCTAGAAGTACATCTACTTGGAGAATACCCAGCAGGAAGAGACG
TTTCAGCAGTAGTGACTTTTCAGACCTGAGTAATGGAGAAGAGCTTCAGGAAACCTGCAGCTCATCCCTA
AGAAGAGGGTCAGGATCACAGCCACAAGAACCTGAAAATAAGAAGTGCTCCTGTGTCATGTGTTTTCCAA
AAGGTGTGCCAAGAAGCCAAGAAGCAAGGACTGAAAGTAGTCAAGCATCTGACATGATGGATACCATGGA
TGTTGAAAACAATTCTACTTTGGAAAAACACAGTGGGAAAAGAAGAAAAAAGAGAAGGCATAGATCTAAA
GTAAATGGTCTCCAAAGAGGGAGAAAGAAAGACAGACCTAGAAAACATTTAACTCTGAATAACAAAGTCC
AAAAGAAAAGATGGCAACAAAGAGGAAGAAAAGCCAACACTAGACCTTTGAAAAGAAGAAGAAAAAGAGG
TCCAAGAATTCCCAAAGATGAAAATATTAATTTTAAACAATCTGAACTTCCTGTGACCTGTGGTGAGGTG
AAGGGCACTCTATATAAGGAGCGATTCAAACAAGGAACCTCAAAGAAGTGTATACAGAGTGAGGATAAAA
AGTGGTTCACTCCCAGGGAATTTGAAATTGAAGGAGACCGCGGAGCATCCAAGAACTGGAAGCTAAGTAT
ACGCTGCGGTGGATATACCCTGAAAGTCCTGATGGAGAACAAATTTCTGCCAGAACCACCAAGCACAAGA
AAAAAGAGAATACTGGAATCTCACAACAATACCTTAGTTGACCCTTGTCCGGAAAACTCAAATATATGTG
AGGTGTGCAACAAATGGGGACGGCTGTTCTGCTGCGACACTTGTCCAAGATCCTTTCATGAGCACTGCCA
CATCCCATCCGTGGAAGCTAACAAGAACCCGTGGAGTTGCATCTTCTGCAGGATAAAGACTATTCAGGAA
AGATGCCCAGAAAGCCAATCAGGTCATCAGGAATCTGAAGTCCTGATGAGGCAGATGCTGCCTGAGGAGC
AGTTGAAATGTGAATTCCTCCTCTTGAAGGTCTACTGTGATTCGAAAAGCTGCTTTTTCGCCTCAGAACC
GTATTATAACAGAGAGGGGTCTCAGGGCCCACAGAAGCCCATGTGGTTAAACAAAGTCAAGACAAGTTTG
AATGAGCAGATGTACACCCGAGTAGAAGGGTTTGTGCAGGACATGCGTCTCATCTTTCATAACCACAAGG
AATTTTACAGGGAAGATAAATTCACCAGACTGGGAATTCAAGTACAGGACATCTTTGAGAAGAATTTCAG
AAACATTTTTGCAATTCAGGAAACAAGCAAGAACATTATAATGTTTATTTAGTAATGAACTAGTCCGTAA
CTTGAAAGTATTTCGATTTCTTGGCTTTATATATCTTGTGGAAAGGACGATTCTAACAAGCATAAATGAG
CTATACGCGTTAAGTCGACAATCAACCTCTGGATTACAAAATTTGTGAAAGATTGACTGGTATTCTTAAC
TATGTTGCTCCTTTTACGCTATGTGGATACGCTGCTTTAATGCCTTTGTATCATGCTATTGCTTCCCGTA
TGGCTTTCATTTTCTCCTCCTTGTATAAATCCTGGTTGCTGTCTCTTTATGAGGAGTTGTGGCCCGTTGT
CAGGCAACGTGGCGTGGTGTGCACTGTGTTTGCTGACGCAACCCCCACTGGTTGGGGCATTGCCACCACC
TGTCAGCTCCTTTCCGGGACTTTCGCTTTCCCCCTCCCTATTGCCACGGCGGAACTCATCGCCGCCTGCC
TTGCCCGCTGCTGGACAGGGGCTCGGCTGTTGGGCACTGACAATTCCGTGGTGTTGTCGGGGAAATCATC
GTCCTTTCCTTGGCTGCTCGCCTGTGTTGCCACCTGGATTCTGCGCGGGACGTCCTTCTGCTACGTCCCT
TCGGCCCTCAATCCAGCGGACCTTCCTTCCCGCGGCCTGCTGCCGGCTCTGCGGCCTCTTCCGCGTCTTC
GCCTTCGCCCTCAGACGAGTCGGATCTCCCTTTGGGCCGCCTCCCCGCGTCGACTTTAAGACCAATGACT
TACAAGGCAGCTGTAGATCTTAGCCACTTTTTAAAAGAAAAGGGGGGACTGGAAGGGCTAATTCACTCCC
AACGAAGACAAGATCTGCTTTTTGCTTGTACTGGGTCTCTCTGGTTAGACCAGATCTGAGCCTGGGAGCT
CTCTGGCTAACTAGGGAACCCACTGCTTAAGCCTCAATAAAGCTTGCCTTGAGTGCTTCAAGTAGTGTGT
GCCCGTCTGTTGTGTGACTCTGGTAACTAGAGATCCCTCAGACCCTTTTAGTCAGTGTGGAAAATCTCTA
GCAGTACGTATAGTAGTTCATGTCATCTTATTATTCAGTATTTATAACTTGCAAAGAAATGAATATCAGA
GAGTGAGAGGAACTTGTTTATTGCAGCTTATAATGGTTACAAATAAAGCAATAGCATCACAAATTTCACA
AATAAAGCATTTTTTTCACTGCATTCTAGTTGTGGTTTGTCCAAACTCATCAATGTATCTTATCATGTCT
GGCTCTAGCTATCCCGCCCCTAACTCCGCCCATCCCGCCCCTAACTCCGCCCAGTTCCGCCCATTCTCCG
CCCCATGGCTGACTAATTTTTTTTATTTATGCAGAGGCCGAGGCCGCCTCGGCCTCTGAGCTATTCCAGA
AGTAGTGAGGAGGCTTTTTTGGAGGCCTAGGGACGTACCCAATTCGCCCTATAGTGAGTCGTATTACGCG
CGCTCACTGGCCGTCGTTTTACAACGTCGTGACTGGGAAAACCCTGGCGTTACCCAACTTAATCGCCTTG
CAGCACATCCCCCTTTCGCCAGCTGGCGTAATAGCGAAGAGGCCCGCACCGATCGCCCTTCCCAACAGTT
GCGCAGCCTGAATGGCGAATGGG
[124 nt withheld, positions 8354-8477]
C
[91 nt withheld, positions 8479-8569]
A
[49 nt withheld, positions 8571-8619]
CCTTTGACGTTGGAGTCCACGTTCTTT
[37 nt withheld, positions 8647-8683]
ACCCTATCTCGGTCTATTCTTTTGATTTATAAGGGATTTTGCCGATTTCGGCCTATTGGTTAAAAAATGA
GCTGATTTAACAAAAATTTAACGCGAATTTTAACAAAATATTAACGCTTACAATTTAGGTGGCACTTTTC
GGGGAAATGTGCGCGGAACCCCTATTTGTTTATTTTTCTAAATACATTCAAATATGTATCCGCTCATGAG
ACAATAACCCTGATAAATGCTTCAATAATATTGAAAAAGGAAGAGTATGAGTATTCAACATTTCCGTGTC
GCCCTTATTCCCTTTTTTGCGGCATTTTGCCTTCCTGTTTTTGCTCACCCAGAAACGCTGGTGAAAGTAA
AAGATGCTGAAGATCAGTTGGGTGCACGAGTGGGTTACATCGAACTGGATCTCAACAGCGGTAAGATCCT
TGAGAGTTTTCGCCCCGAAGAACGTTTTCCAATGATGAGCACTTTTAAAGTTCTGCTATGTGGCGCGGTA
TTATCCCGTATTGACGCCGGGCAAGAGCAACTCGGTCGCCGCATACACTATTCTCAGAATGACTTGGTTG
AGTACTCACCAGTCACAGAAAAGCATCTTACGGATGGCATGACAGTAAGAGAATTATGCAGTGCTGCCAT
AACCATGAGTGATAACACTGCGGCCAACTTACTTCTGACAACGATCGGAGGACCGAAGGAGCTAACCGCT
TTTTTGCACAACATGGGGGATCATGTAACTCGCCTTGATCGTTGGGAACCGGAGCTGAATGAAGCCATAC
CAAACGACGAGCGTGACACCACGATGCCTGTAGCAATGGCAACAACGTTGCGCAAACTATTAACTGGCGA
ACTACTTACTCTAGCTTCCCGGCAACAATTAATAGACTGGATGGAGGCGGATAAAGTTGCAGGACCACTT
CTGCGCTCGGCCCTTCCGGCTGGCTGGTTTATTGCTGATAAATCTGGAGCCGGTGAGCGTGGGTCTCGCG
GTATCATTGCAGCACTGGGGCCAGATGGTAAGCCCTCCCGTATCGTAGTTATCTACACGACGGGGAGTCA
GGCAACTATGGATGAACGAAATAGACAGATCGCTGAGATAGGTGCCTCACTGATTAAGCATTGGTAACTG
TCAGACCAAGTTTACTCATATATACTTTAGATTGATTTAAAACTTCATTTTTAATTTAAAAGGATCTAGG
TGAAGATCCTTTTTGATAATCTCATGACCAAAATCCCTTAACGTGAGTTTTCGTTCCACTGAGCGTCAGA
CCCCGTAGAAAAGATCAAAGGATCTTCTTGAGATCCTTTTTTTCTGCGCGTAATCTGCTGCTTGCAAACA
AAAAAACCACCGCTACCAGCGGTGGTTTGTTTGCCGGATCAAGAGCTACCAACTCTTTTTCCGAAGGTAA
CTGGCTTCAGCAGAGCGCAGATACCAAATACTGTTCTTCTAGTGTAGCCGTAGTTAGGCCACCACTTCAA
GAACTCTGTAGCACCGCCTACATACCTCGCTCTGCTAATCCTGTTACCAGTGGCTGCTGCCAGTGGCGAT
AAGTCGTGTCTTACCGGGTTGGACTCAAGACGATAGTTACCGGATAAGGCGCAGCGGTCGGGCTGAACGG
GGGGTTCGTGCACACAGCCCAGCTTGGAGCGAACGACCTACACCGAACTGAGATACCTACAGCGTGAGCT
ATGAGAAAGCGCCACGCTTCCCGAAGGGAGAAAGGCGGACAGGTATCCGGTAAGCGGCAGGGTCGGAACA
GGAGAGCGCACGAGGGAGCTTCCAGGGGGAAACGCCTGGTATCTTTATAGTCCTGTCGGGTTTCGCCACC
TCTGACTTGAGCGTCGATTTTTGTGATGCTCGTCAGGGGGGCGGAGCCTATGGAAAAACGCCAGCAACGC
GGCCTTTTTACGGTTCCTGGCCTTTTGCTGGCCTTTTGCTCACATGTTCTTTCCTGCGTTATCCCCTGAT
TCTGTGGATAACCGTATTACCGCCTTTGAGTGAGCTGATACCGCTCGCCGCAGCCGAACGACCGAGCGCA
GCGAGTCAGTGAGCGAGGAAGCGGAAGAGCGCCCAATACGCAAACCGCCTCTCCCCGCGCGTTGGCCGAT
TCATTAATGCAGCTGGCACGACAGGTTTCCCGACTGGAAAGCGGGCAGTGAGCGCAACGCAATTAATGTG
AGTTAGCTCACTCATTAGGCACCCCAGGCTTTACACTTTATGCTTCCGGCTCGTATGTTGTGTGGAATTG
TGAGCGGATAACAATTTCACACAGGAAACAGCTATGACCATGATTACGCCAAGCGCGCAATTAACCCTCA
CTAAAGGGAACAAAAGCTGGAGCTGCAAGC
Features (pLannotate 1.2.2; 31 found; start..end, strand, type, name):
      5..231     +  promoter       RSV promoter: Rous sarcoma virus enhancer/promoter
    232..412     +  LTR            5' LTR (truncated): truncated 5' long terminal repeat (LTR) from HIV-1
    459..584     +  misc_feature   HIV-1 Ψ: packaging signal of human immunodeficiency virus type 1
    568..931     +  CDS            HIV-1 gag (fragment): gag protein from human immunodeficiency virus 1; gag
   1077..1310    +  misc_feature   RRE: The Rev response element (RRE) of HIV-1 allows for Rev-dependent mRNA export from the nucleus to the cytoplasm.
   1687..1713    +  CDS            Rev (fragment): human immunodeficiency virus 1 (HIV-1) Rev protein; rev; enhances nuclear export of unspliced and incompletely spliced viral mRNAs
   1720..1743    +  promoter       SV40 promoter (fragment): SV40 early promoter
   1744..1815    +  promoter       SV40 promoter (fragment): SV40 enhancer and early promoter
   1839..1974    +  rep_origin     SV40 ori: SV40 origin of replication
   2020..2616    +  CDS            PuroR (fragment): puromycin N-acetyltransferase; pac from Streptomyces; confers resistance to puromycin
   2665..2782    +  misc_feature   cPPT/CTS: central polypurine tract and central termination sequence of HIV-1
   2847..2913    +  CDS            small t antigen (fragment): SV40 (simian virus 40) small t antigen
   2920..4098    +  promoter       EF-1α promoter: strong constitutive promoter for human elongation factor EF-1α
   4115..6214    +  CDS            SP100 (fragment): SP100_HUMAN - Experimental evidence at protein level: Swiss-Prot protein existence level 1. Together with PML, this tumor suppressor is a major constituent of the PML bodies, a subnuclear organelle involved in a large number of physiological processes including cell growth, differentiation and apoptosis. Functions as a transcriptional coactivator of ETS1 and ETS2 according to PubMed:11909962. Under certain conditions, it may also act as a corepressor of ETS1 preventing its binding to DNA according to PubMed:15247905. Through the regulation of ETS1 it may play a role in angiogenesis, controllin
   6785..6838    +  promoter       U6 promoter (fragment): RNA polymerase III promoter for human U6 snRNA
   6880..7468    +  misc_feature   WPRE: woodchuck hepatitis virus posttranscriptional regulatory element
   7519..7538    +  misc_feature   cPPT/CTS (fragment): central polypurine tract and central termination sequence of HIV-1
   7540..7773    +  LTR            3' LTR (ΔU3): self-inactivating 3' long terminal repeat (LTR) from HIV-1
   7851..7972    +  polyA_signal   SV40 poly(A) signal: SV40 polyadenylation signal
   8012..8147    +  rep_origin     SV40 ori: SV40 origin of replication
   8168..8186    -  promoter       T7 promoter: promoter for bacteriophage T7 RNA polymerase
   8194..8349    +  CDS            lacZα (fragment): LacZα fragment of β-galactosidase; lacZ fragment
   8354..8782    +  rep_origin     f1 ori (sequence partly withheld): f1 bacteriophage origin of replication; arrow indicates direction of (+) strand synthesis
   8835..8939    +  promoter       AmpR promoter: bla
   8940..9800    +  CDS            AmpR: β-lactamase; bla; confers resistance to ampicillin, carbenicillin, and related antibiotics
   9971..10559   +  rep_origin     ori: high-copy-number ColE1/pMB1/pBR322/pUC origin of replication
  10742..10834   +  CDS            lacI (fragment): lac repressor; lacI; The lac repressor binds to the lac operator to inhibit transcription in E. coli. This inhibition can be relieved by adding lactose or isopropyl-β-D-thiogalactopyranoside (IPTG).
  10847..10868   +  protein_bind   CAP binding site: CAP binding activates transcription in the presence of cAMP. E. coli catabolite activator protein
  10883..10913   +  promoter       lac promoter: promoter for the E. coli lac operon
  10917..10939   +  protein_bind   lac operator (fragment): The lac repressor binds to the lac operator to inhibit transcription in E. coli. This inhibition can be relieved by adding lactose or isopropyl-β-D-thiogalactopyranoside (IPTG). lac repressor encoded by lacI
  10982..11000   +  promoter       T3 promoter: promoter for bacteriophage T3 RNA polymerase
