[The description below was written by a language model from this plasmid's Addgene catalogue record and pLannotate feature annotations shown in this document.]
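Description:
TFORF1361 is a lentiviral mammalian expression plasmid built on the pLX_TRC317 backbone and carrying the human SP100 open reading frame, one member of a barcoded transcription factor ORF collection. It is maintained in E. coli through a high-copy ColE1/pUC-type origin with ampicillin selection (AmpR under its own bla promoter). The backbone also retains an f1 origin, lac regulatory remnants, and flanking T7 and T3 promoters. The depositor notes that the plasmid may recombine, which is a common concern for LTR-containing vectors.

The viral transfer cassette is of the third-generation, self-inactivating type. An RSV promoter drives a truncated HIV-1 5' LTR, followed by the Ψ packaging signal with a gag fragment, the Rev response element, a cPPT/CTS and a ΔU3 3' LTR, with an SV40 poly(A) signal downstream. Inside the provirus, an SV40 early promoter/origin region drives puromycin N-acetyltransferase for selection of transduced cells. A separate EF-1α promoter drives SP100, with a WPRE downstream to enhance transcript expression. The catalogue gives an insert of about 2.8 kb, whereas the automated annotation matches only about 2.1 kb to the SP100 reference protein. This may reflect the particular isoform cloned, plus additional insert sequence. SP100 is a major component of PML nuclear bodies and a co-regulator of ETS1.

According to the record, each ORF in the collection is paired with a unique 24-bp barcode. The barcode is not annotated in the feature table, so its position is not stated. These barcodes allow identification of the overexpressed factor in pooled overexpression screens, such as those probing directed differentiation.
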