Addgene plasmid #141820: TFORF1361
Purpose: Lentiviral vector for overexpressing transcription factor ORFs with unique 24-bp barcodes. Barcodes facilitate identification of transcription factors in pooled screens.
Depositing lab: Feng Zhang. Depositing organization: Broad Institute. Publication: A transcription factor atlas of directed differentiation. Joung J, Ma S, Tay T, Geiger-Schuller KR, Kirchgatterer PC, Verdine VK, Guo B, Arias-Garcia MA, Allen WE, Singh A, Kuksenko O, Abudayyeh OO, Gootenberg JS, Fu Z, Macrae RK, Buenrostro JD, Regev A, Zhang F. Cell. 2023 Jan 5;186(1):209-229.e26. doi: 10.1016/j.cell.2022.11.026. PubMed 36608654.
Backbone
  Vector backbone: pLX_TRC317
  Backbone manufacturer: Broad Institute Genetic Perturbation Platform
  Backbone size w/o insert (bp): 8264
  Vector type: Mammalian Expression, Lentiviral
  Selectable markers: Puromycin
Growth in bacteria
  Bacterial resistance: Ampicillin, 100 μg/mL
  Growth temperature: 37°C
  Growth strain: NEB Stable
  Copy number: High Copy
Gene/Insert
  Gene/Insert name: SP100
  Species: H. sapiens (human)
  Insert size (bp): 2759
  Entrez Gene: SP100 (a.k.a. lysp100b)
  Promoter: EF1a
  Cloning method: Unknown
  Sequencing primers: 5′ GGGTGGAGACTGAAGTTAGGCCAG; 3′ CACATAGCGTAAAAGGAGCAACATAG
Terms and licenses: Academic/Nonprofit Terms; Industry Terms: Not Available to Industry
Depositor comments: NM_001080391,ENST00000340126 . The transcription factor ORF portion of this plasmid was synthesized by Genewiz. Please test multiple small colonies in case of plasmid recombination. To make this collection available in a timely manner, a portion of this collection was not fully sequenced by Addgene. If an Addgene verified full plasmid sequence is not available, please contact us prior to placing an order to request the full sequence.
How to cite: TFORF1361 was a gift from Feng Zhang (Addgene plasmid # 141820 ; http://n2t.net/addgene:141820 ; RRID:Addgene_141820)
