>Addgene plasmid #141820 | TFORF1361 | depositor partial sequence | sequence record 277597 | Insert
ACCGCCACCATGGCAGGTGGGGGCGGCGACCTGAGCACCAGGAGGCTGAATGAATGTATTTCACCAGTAG
CAAATGAGATGAACCATCTTCCTGCACACAGCCACGATTTGCAAAGGATGTTCACGGAAGACCAGGGTGT
AGATGACAGGCTGCTCTATGACATTGTATTCAAGCACTTCAAAAGAAATAAGGTGGAGATTTCAAATGCA
ATAAAAAAGACATTTCCATTCCTCGAGGGCCTCCGTGATCGTGATCTCATCACAAATAAAATGTTTGAAG
ATTCTCAAGATTCTTGTAGAAACCTGGTCCCTGTACAGAGAGTGGTGTACAATGTTCTTAGTGAACTGGA
GAAGACATTTAACCTGCCAGTTCTGGAAGCACTGTTCAGCGATGTCAACATGCAGGAATACCCCGATTTA
ATTCACATTTATAAAGGCTTTGAAAATGTAATCCATGACAAATTGCCTCTCCAAGAAAGTGAAGAAGAAG
AGAGGGAGGAGAGGTCTGGCCTCCAACTAAGTCTTGAACAAGGAACTGGTGAAAACTCTTTTCGAAGCCT
GACTTGGCCACCTTCGGGTTCCCCATCTCATGCTGGTACAACCCCACCTGAAAATGGACTCTCAGAGCAC
CCCTGTGAAACAGAACAGATAAATGCAAAGAGAAAAGATACAACCAGTGACAAAGATGATTCGCTAGGAA
GCCAACAAACAAATGAACAATGTGCTCAAAAGGCTGAGCCAACAGAGTCCTGCGAACAAATTGCTGTCCA
AGTGAATAATGGGGATGCTGGAAGGGAGATGCCCTGCCCGTTGCCCTGTGATGAAGAAAGCCCAGAGGCA
GAGCTACACAACCATGGAATCCAAATTAATTCCTGTTCTGTGCGACTGGTGGATATAAAAAAGGAAAAGC
CATTTTCTAATTCAAAAGTTGAGTGCCAAGCCCAAGCAAGAACTCATCATAACCAGGCATCTGACATAAT
AGTCATCAGCAGTGAGGACTCTGAAGGATCCACTGACGTTGATGAGCCCTTAGAAGTCTTCATCTCAGCA
CCGAGAAGTGAGCCTGTGATCAATAATGACAACCCTTTAGAATCAAATGATGAAAAGGAGGGCCAAGAAG
CCACTTGCTCACGACCCCAGATTGTACCAGAGCCCATGGATTTCAGAAAATTATCTACATTCAGAGAAAG
TTTTAAGAAAAGAGTGATAGGACAAGACCACGACTTTTCAGAATCCAGTGAGGAGGAGGCGCCCGCAGAA
GCCTCGAGCGGGGCACTGAGAAGCAAGCATGGTGAGAAGGCTCCTATGACTTCTAGAAGTACATCTACTT
GGAGAATACCCAGCAGGAAGAGACGTTTCAGCAGTAGTGACTTTTCAGACCTGAGTAATGGAGAAGAGCT
TCAGGAAACCTGCAGCTCATCCCTAAGAAGAGGGTCAGGATCACAGCCACAAGAACCTGAAAATAAGAAG
TGCTCCTGTGTCATGTGTTTTCCAAAAGGTGTGCCAAGAAGCCAAGAAGCAAGGACTGAAAGTAGTCAAG
CATCTGACATGATGGATACCATGGATGTTGAAAACAATTCTACTTTGGAAAAACACAGTGGGAAAAGAAG
AAAAAAGAGAAGGCATAGATCTAAAGTAAATGGTCTCCAAAGAGGGAGAAAGAAAGACAGACCTAGAAAA
CATTTAACTCTGAATAACAAAGTCCAAAAGAAAAGATGGCAACAAAGAGGAAGAAAAGCCAACACTAGAC
CTTTGAAAAGAAGAAGAAAAAGAGGTCCAAGAATTCCCAAAGATGAAAATATTAATTTTAAACAATCTGA
ACTTCCTGTGACCTGTGGTGAGGTGAAGGGCACTCTATATAAGGAGCGATTCAAACAAGGAACCTCAAAG
AAGTGTATACAGAGTGAGGATAAAAAGTGGTTCACTCCCAGGGAATTTGAAATTGAAGGAGACCGCGGAG
CATCCAAGAACTGGAAGCTAAGTATACGCTGCGGTGGATATACCCTGAAAGTCCTGATGGAGAACAAATT
TCTGCCAGAACCACCAAGCACAAGAAAAAAGAGAATACTGGAATCTCACAACAATACCTTAGTTGACCCT
TGTCCGGAAAACTCAAATATATGTGAGGTGTGCAACAAATGGGGACGGCTGTTCTGCTGCGACACTTGTC
CAAGATCCTTTCATGAGCACTGCCACATCCCATCCGTGGAAGCTAACAAGAACCCGTGGAGTTGCATCTT
CTGCAGGATAAAGACTATTCAGGAAAGATGCCCAGAAAGCCAATCAGGTCATCAGGAATCTGAAGTCCTG
ATGAGGCAGATGCTGCCTGAGGAGCAGTTGAAATGTGAATTCCTCCTCTTGAAGGTCTACTGTGATTCGA
AAAGCTGCTTTTTCGCCTCAGAACCGTATTATAACAGAGAGGGGTCTCAGGGCCCACAGAAGCCCATGTG
GTTAAACAAAGTCAAGACAAGTTTGAATGAGCAGATGTACACCCGAGTAGAAGGGTTTGTGCAGGACATG
CGTCTCATCTTTCATAACCACAAGGAATTTTACAGGGAAGATAAATTCACCAGACTGGGAATTCAAGTAC
AGGACATCTTTGAGAAGAATTTCAGAAACATTTTTGCAATTCAGGAAACAAGCAAGAACATTATAATGTT
TATTTAGTAATGAACTAGTCCGTAACTTGAAAGTATTTCGATTTCTTGGCTTTATATATCTTGTGGAAAG
GACGATTCTAACAAGCATAAATGAGCTAT
