>Addgene plasmid #141820 | TFORF1361 | depositor partial sequence | sequence record 277598 | Barcode
TTCTAACAAGCATAAATGAGCTAT
